Addgene plasmid #133595: pMM726
Purpose: Part Plasmid for Mxi1, Part 3a(coding sequence)
Depositing lab: Megan McClean. Depositing organization: University of Wisconsin, Madison. Publication: Optogenetic Repressors of Gene Expression in Yeasts Using Light-Controlled Nuclear Localization. Geller SH, Antwi EB, Di Ventura B, McClean MN. Cell Mol Bioeng. 2019 Sep 24;12(5):511-528. doi: 10.1007/s12195-019-00598-9. eCollection 2019 Oct. PubMed 31719930.
Backbone
  Vector backbone: pYTK001
  Vector type: Synthetic Biology
Growth in bacteria
  Bacterial resistance: Chloramphenicol, 25 μg/mL
  Growth temperature: 37°C
  Growth strain: DH5alpha
  Copy number: High Copy
Gene/Insert
  Gene/Insert name: Mxi1
  Species: S. cerevisiae (budding yeast)
  Cloning method: Restriction Enzyme; 5′ cloning site Unknown (unknown if destroyed); 3′ cloning site Unknown (unknown if destroyed)
Terms and licenses: Academic/Nonprofit Terms; Industry Terms: Not Available to Industry
How to cite: pMM726 was a gift from Megan McClean (Addgene plasmid # 133595 ; http://n2t.net/addgene:133595 ; RRID:Addgene_133595)
