[The description below was written by a language model from this plasmid's Addgene catalogue record and pLannotate feature annotations shown in this document.]
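Description:
pMM726 is a small part plasmid built on the pYTK001 entry backbone of the yeast modular cloning toolkit and catalogued as a synthetic biology vector. It stores a single standardised DNA part, designated type 3a (the first, N-terminal portion of a split coding-sequence position), rather than a complete expression unit. The sequenced record is about 1.8 kb, and its annotation shows only what is needed for maintenance in E. coli. These elements are a high-copy ColE1/pUC-type origin of replication and a chloramphenicol acetyltransferase gene driven by its native cat promoter, followed by a minimal lambda t0 terminator. No yeast origin, yeast selection marker, promoter or terminator for the insert is annotated, which fits a plasmid used purely as a donor in hierarchical assembly.

The payload is Mxi1, annotated as a short coding segment of roughly 120 nt corresponding to the transcriptional repressor domain of the mouse Max-interacting protein 1. The catalogue entry lists the insert species as S. cerevisiae, which conflicts with this mouse origin and may simply reflect the intended host. The cloning sites flanking the insert are recorded as unknown. As a 3a part, the repressor domain is meant to be joined in frame with a downstream coding part, and with promoter and terminator parts, to build fusion proteins for expression in yeast. The associated publication concerns optogenetic repressors of gene expression in yeasts that work through light-controlled nuclear localization. This suggests Mxi1 supplies the repression module in such light-regulated synthetic transcription factors, although the record does not specify the fusion partners.
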