Features (pLannotate 1.2.2; 5 found; start..end, strand, type, name):
      1..123     +  CDS            Mxi1: transcriptional repressor domain from the mouse Max-interacting protein 1 (Schreiber-Agus et al., 1995)
    143..177     -  terminator     lambda t0 terminator: minimal transcription terminator from phage lambda (Scholtissek and Grosse, 1987)
    251..907     -  CDS            cat: CAT_ECOLX - Experimental evidence at protein level: Swiss-Prot protein existence level 1. This enzyme is an effector of chloramphenicol resistance in bacteria. From Escherichia coli. This protein is used as a marker in many commonly used cloning vectors, such as pACYC184.
    908..1005    -  promoter       cat promoter: promoter of the E. coli cat gene encoding chloramphenicol acetyltransferase
   1089..1677    +  rep_origin     ori: high-copy-number ColE1/pMB1/pBR322/pUC origin of replication
>Addgene plasmid #133595 | pMM726 | addgene full sequence | sequence record 266996 | Addgene NGS Result
ATGGAACGTGTGAGAATGATTAATGTGCAAAGGCTGTTAGAAGCCGCAGAGTTTTTAGAAAGAAGAGAAA
GAGAATGCGAACACGGGTATGCCAGTTCTTTCCCTAGCATGCCCTCTCCCAGAGGTTCTTGAGACCAGAC
CAATAAAAAACGCCCGGCGGCAACCGAGCGTTCTGAACAAATCCAGATGGAGTTCTGAGGTCATTACTGG
ATCTATCAACAGGAGTCCAAGCGAGCTCGATATCAAATTACGCCCCGCCCTGCCACTCATCGCAGTACTG
TTGTAATTCATTAAGCATTCTGCCGACATGGAAGCCATCACAAACGGCATGATGAACCTGAATCGCCAGC
GGCATCAGCACCTTGTCGCCTTGCGTATAATATTTGCCCATGGTGAAAACGGGGGCGAAGAAGTTGTCCA
TATTGGCCACGTTTAAATCAAAACTGGTGAAACTCACCCAGGGATTGGCTGAAACGAAAAACATATTCTC
AATAAACCCTTTAGGGAAATAGGCCAGGTTTTCACCGTAACACGCCACATCTTGCGAATATATGTGTAGA
AACTGCCGGAAATCGTCGTGGTATTCACTCCAGAGCGATGAAAACGTTTCAGTTTGCTCATGGAAAACGG
TGTAACAAGGGTGAACACTATCCCATATCACCAGCTCACCGTCTTTCATTGCCATACGAAATTCCGGATG
AGCATTCATCAGGCGGGCAAGAATGTGAATAAAGGCCGGATAAAACTTGTGCTTATTTTTCTTTACGGTC
TTTAAAAAGGCCGTAATATCCAGCTGAACGGTCTGGTTATAGGTACATTGAGCAACTGACTGAAATGCCT
CAAAATGTTCTTTACGATGCCATTGGGATATATCAACGGTGGTATATCCAGTGATTTTTTTCTCCATTTT
AGCTTCCTTAGCTCCTGAAAATCTCGATAACTCAAAAAATACGCCCGGTAGTGATCTTATTTCATTATGG
TGAAAGTTGGAACCTCTTACGTGCCCGATCAATCATGACCAAAATCCCTTAACGTGAGTTTTCGTTCCAC
TGAGCGTCAGACCCCGTAGAAAAGATCAAAGGATCTTCTTGAGATCCTTTTTTTCTGCGCGTAATCTGCT
GCTTGCAAACAAAAAAACCACCGCTACCAGCGGTGGTTTGTTTGCCGGATCAAGAGCTACCAACTCTTTT
TCCGAAGGTAACTGGCTTCAGCAGAGCGCAGATACCAAATACTGTTCTTCTAGTGTAGCCGTAGTTAGGC
CACCACTTCAAGAACTCTGTAGCACCGCCTACATACCTCGCTCTGCTAATCCTGTTACCAGTGGCTGCTG
CCAGTGGCGATAAGTCGTGTCTTACCGGGTTGGACTCAAGACGATAGTTACCGGATAAGGCGCAGCGGTC
GGGCTGAACGGGGGGTTCGTGCACACAGCCCAGCTTGGAGCGAACGACCTACACCGAACTGAGATACCTA
CAGCGTGAGCTATGAGAAAGCGCCACGCTTCCCGAAGGGAGAAAGGCGGACAGGTATCCGGTAAGCGGCA
GGGTCGGAACAGGAGAGCGCACGAGGGAGCTTCCAGGGGGAAACGCCTGGTATCTTTATAGTCCTGTCGG
GTTTCGCCACCTCTGACTTGAGCGTCGATTTTTGTGATGCTCGTCAGGGGGGCGGAGCCTATGGAAAAAC
GCCAGCAACGCGGCCTTTTTACGGTTCCTGGCCTTTTGCTGGCCTTTTGCTCACATGTTCTTTCCTGCGT
TATCCCCTGATTCTGTGGATAACCGTAGTCGGTCTCAT
